Addgene plasmid #114728: pT2K-CAGGS-U6-sgRNA-M5-IRES-CFP
Purpose: sgRNA targeting a sequence upstream of the initiator ATG of the cellular Myc gene
Depositing lab: Martine Roussel. Depositing organization: St. Jude Children's Research Hospital. Publication: Mouse medulloblastoma driven by CRISPR activation of cellular Myc. Vo BT, Kwon JA, Li C, Finkelstein D, Xu B, Orr BA, Sherr CJ, Roussel MF. Sci Rep. 2018 Jun 7;8(1):8733. doi: 10.1038/s41598-018-24956-1. PubMed 29880921.
Backbone
  Vector backbone: pT2K-CAGGS-IRES-CFP
  Vector type: Mammalian Expression, CRISPR
  Selectable markers: CFP
Growth in bacteria
  Bacterial resistance: Ampicillin, 100 μg/mL
  Growth temperature: 37°C
  Growth strain: DH5alpha
  Copy number: High Copy
Gene/Insert
  Gene/Insert name: sgRNA M5
  gRNA/shRNA sequence: GGCAGGGCTTCGCCGACGCT
Terms and licenses: Academic/Nonprofit Terms; Industry Terms: Not Available to Industry
How to cite: pT2K-CAGGS-U6-sgRNA-M5-IRES-CFP was a gift from Martine Roussel (Addgene plasmid # 114728 ; http://n2t.net/addgene:114728 ; RRID:Addgene_114728)
