[The description below was written by a language model from this plasmid's Addgene catalogue record and pLannotate feature annotations shown in this document.]
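Description:
pT2K-CAGGS-U6-sgRNA-M5-IRES-CFP is a mammalian expression and CRISPR plasmid of about 9.8 kb, built on the pT2K-CAGGS-IRES-CFP backbone. It is maintained in E. coli as a high-copy plasmid through a ColE1/pUC-type origin and selected with ampicillin via the AmpR (β-lactamase) cassette. The bacterial portion derives from a pBluescript-like framework, as shown by the f1 origin, lacZα fragment, lac promoter/operator, residual multiple cloning site and flanking T7 and T3 promoters. The "pT2K" name suggests a Tol2 transposon-type backbone. However, no transposon arms are annotated, and sizeable stretches on either side of the expression cassettes carry no annotation, so the record neither confirms this nor states the delivery route.

The payload consists of two divergently oriented units. On the reverse strand, a human U6 RNA polymerase III promoter drives the M5 guide fused to the Streptococcus pyogenes Cas9 gRNA scaffold. This guide targets a sequence upstream of the initiator ATG of the cellular Myc gene. Immediately adjacent on the forward strand is a CAGGS promoter, made up of the CMV enhancer, the chicken β-actin promoter and a chimeric β-actin/β-globin intron. It leads into an EMCV IRES followed by ECFP and is terminated by a rabbit β-globin polyadenylation signal. No coding sequence is annotated upstream of the IRES apart from a short β-globin fragment, so the CAGGS unit appears to serve mainly to express CFP, which marks cells that have received the plasmid.

No Cas9 or dCas9 effector is encoded, so one must be supplied separately. The associated publication concerns CRISPR activation of endogenous Myc in a mouse medulloblastoma model, which fits the guide's position upstream of the Myc start codon.
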