Features (pLannotate 1.2.2; 22 found; start..end, strand, type, name):
     34..462     -  rep_origin     f1 ori (sequence partly withheld): f1 bacteriophage origin of replication; arrow indicates direction of (+) strand synthesis
    467..622     -  CDS            lacZα (fragment): LacZα fragment of β-galactosidase; lacZ fragment
    630..648     +  promoter       T7 promoter: promoter for bacteriophage T7 RNA polymerase
   3056..3074    -  CDS            small t antigen (fragment): SV40 (simian virus 40) small t antigen
   3092..3167    -  misc_RNA       gRNA scaffold: guide RNA scaffold for the Streptococcus pyogenes CRISPR/Cas9 system
   3196..3436    -  promoter       U6 promoter: RNA polymerase III promoter for human U6 snRNA
   3439..3818    +  enhancer       CMV enhancer: human cytomegalovirus immediate early enhancer
   3820..4096    +  promoter       chicken β-actin promoter: No description available
   4097..5117    +  intron         chimeric intron: chimera between introns from chicken β-actin and rabbit β-globin
   5115..5198    +  CDS            HBB (fragment): HBB_LEPEU - Experimental evidence at protein level: Swiss-Prot protein existence level 1. Involved in oxygen transport from the lung to the various peripheral tissues. From Lepus europaeus (European hare).
   5222..5782    +  misc_feature   IRES: internal ribosome entry site (IRES) of the encephalomyocarditis virus (EMCV)
   5785..6504    +  CDS            ECFP: enhanced CFP mammalian codon-optimized
   6607..6662    +  polyA_signal   β-globin poly(A) signal: rabbit β-globin polyadenylation signal (Gil and Proudfoot, 1987)
   7563..7603    -  misc_feature   MCS (fragment): pBluescript multiple cloning site
   7616..7634    -  promoter       T3 promoter: promoter for bacteriophage T3 RNA polymerase
   7679..7695    -  protein_bind   lac operator: The lac repressor binds to the lac operator to inhibit transcription in E. coli. This inhibition can be relieved by adding lactose or isopropyl-β-D-thiogalactopyranoside (IPTG). lac repressor encoded by lacI
   7703..7733    -  promoter       lac promoter: promoter for the E. coli lac operon
   7748..7769    -  protein_bind   CAP binding site: CAP binding activates transcription in the presence of cAMP. E. coli catabolite activator protein
   7782..7874    -  CDS            lacI (fragment): lac repressor; lacI; The lac repressor binds to the lac operator to inhibit transcription in E. coli. This inhibition can be relieved by adding lactose or isopropyl-β-D-thiogalactopyranoside (IPTG).
   8057..8645    -  rep_origin     ori: high-copy-number ColE1/pMB1/pBR322/pUC origin of replication
   8816..9676    -  CDS            AmpR: β-lactamase; bla; confers resistance to ampicillin, carbenicillin, and related antibiotics
   9677..9781    -  promoter       AmpR promoter: bla
>Addgene plasmid #114728 | pT2K-CAGGS-U6-sgRNA-M5-IRES-CFP | addgene full sequence | sequence record 222605 | Addgene NGS Result
CCACCTAAATTGTAAGCGTTAATATTTTGTTAAAATTCGCGTTAAATTTTTGTTAAATCAGCTCATTTTT
TAACCAATAGGCCGAAATCGGCAAAATCCCTTATAAATCAAAAGAATAGACCGAGATAGGGT
[37 nt withheld, positions 133-169]
AAAGAACGTGGACTCCAACGTCAAAGG
[49 nt withheld, positions 197-245]
T
[91 nt withheld, positions 247-337]
G
[124 nt withheld, positions 339-462]
CCCATTCGCCATTCAGGCTGCGCAACTGTTGGGAAGGGCGATCGGTGCGGGCCTCTTCGCTATTACGCCA
GCTGGCGAAAGGGGGATGTGCTGCAAGGCGATTAAGTTGGGTAACGCCAGGGTTTTCCCAGTCACGACGT
TGTAAAACGACGGCCAGTGAGCGCGCGTAATACGACTCACTATAGGGCGAATTGGGTACCAAATAGTAGG
AATTACCCACCTGTACAAGTGCTGAAAACTTGGATGAATAAGCCCGTTTGCCATTTTCTACTGCTATTTT
AAATCTTTTCTGTATTTGTCTGCATTTGTCTTTACCCTTGAATAAATGTTTTAGTTGTTTTTTTTCAATT
ATGACTGTGTTTAACAGACATTATTACAATAATATGTAATAGTAGTACACACTATTATTATGTAATAGTA
CTTGTTGACTGTATTTGAGAACTGGACCGAGTGAGTGTTACGTCACCCATTCAAAATGACTTACTTCTGG
CTCCAACAAAATGAAGTTAATTCAGTTGCCATTTTTCACTGTATGGACATCGCCGTGTTGGAGCTAGACG
TTGCCAATAAGCAAGAAAGAGCCGAGATGCGTCGAGTCTGAGTCACCGTTCCTATGGCAACCCCTCTAAC
CAATCAGAAGTAAGCTTGTTGGAAGTCCACAGCCTACCACTTGAAAGCGGGCTGCACAAAATCTGTCAAA
CGTTTTGAACGTTGGATGTGAGAGCACATACTTTTATTAAGGCATCTGGTTGGTCAGTTTATAATATCAA
CAACTTGGGCTACAGAAAAGAAAAGTTATTACAGAAATTATGATTAACAAGTACATGTTAAATAAAGATT
TTAATATGAATGCCACCACTGGAGCATTCATGCCATTTGGAGCTTCTTCCTGTTTGGATCACTAGAAGGA
GGAGGTCACTCATTACAGTTCTCATATACAGTCGTTGGTTGGTTGGTTGGTTGGTAGATTGATTGATTGA
TTGATTGATTGATTGATTGATTGATTGATTGATTGATTGATTGATTGATTGATTGATTGATTGGTAGTCA
AAATAAGAAATAATTTCCACAGATTCATTACAGAAATGATTAAATGCATACATAAAAAACTGGGGGGGGG
GGGNATACAACAACACACTTAAGTCACATTTGCCTACGTAAAGAAAAGTAAAGAAAATCAATAGCTATAT
TTTACATCTCCTTTTTTTGCTGTCTTTTAATTAGCCTTGTTTTGCTGTTATCTTGATTGAAACTGTAACT
TCTTCACCTGCTTCTTTTCTTTGTAGGTTTTGCCAGCCCAGAAACAGGCATGGCTGTGCAAGGCCAGAGC
ACCATGCACAATGCGCTGCATGTCTTCATGAACGGCTCAATGTCCTCAGTCCAGGGCTCAGCCAACGACC
CCATCTTCCTCCTTCACCATGCTTTCATTGACAGGTAACAAACACGTCATGACATTAGACTGCACAGTTT
TTGACAAAGTTCATACAATCTGTTGTTTATAGCTGCTACAATTAGTGAAGTTTGTGAATGTACTTGGATG
AGCAGCGAAAGATCAATTGAGATCAATTGTTAGAGTTTGGTTGCCCTGCAGAGCAAAGAACAAAAAATAA
TCTGGTGGCTTTACTGCGTGAGGTTATTATTGGTGGAATAGAAACACAAAACATAATTGCATTTATTTGT
TTAATTTTTTATCTTATCTTAACTTTCATCTTGCATATTTGTTTCTTACATCATTTCTAGCATCTTTGAG
CGCTGGCTAAGAACTCATCAGCCTCCCCGGTCCATCTACCCACGTACCAATGCACCAATTGGCCACAATG
ACGGCTACTACATGGTGCCATTCCTTCCTCTTTATAGGAATGGAGACTACCTCCTGTCCAACAATGCTCT
TGGATACGAGTACGCCTACCTGTTGGACCCAGGTCATTGCACAACACCAGAAATGCCCTCTGATCTGCAA
AAGACGTGAATATCTGTTCAGACACCCATATCCACTCTGTTCCACACAGGTCAGAGGTTTGTCCAGGAGT
TCTTGACAGAGGTGTAAAAAGTACTCAAAAATTTTACTCAAGTGAAAGTACAAGTACTTAGGGAAAATTT
TACTCAATTAAAAGTAAAAGTATCTGGCTAGAATCTTACTTGAGTAAAAGTAAAAAAGTACTCCATTAAA
ATTGTACTTGAGTATTAAGGAAGTAAAAGTAAAAGCAAGAAAGAAAACTAGAGATTCTTGTTTAAGCTTT
TAATCTCAAAAAACATTAAATGAAATGCATACAAGGTTTTATCCTGCTTTAGAACTGTTTGTATTTAATT
ATCAAACTATAAGACAGACAATCTAATGCCAGTACACGCTACTCAAAGTTGTAAAACCTCAGATTTAACT
TCAGTAGAAGCTGATTCTCAAAATTGTTAGTGTCAAGCCTAGCTCTTTTGGGGCTGAAAAGCAATCCTGC
AGTGCTGAAAAGCCTCTCACAGGCAGCCGATGCGGGAAGAGGTGTATTAGTCTTGATAGAGAGGCTGCAA
ATAGCAGGAAACGTGAGCAGAGACTCCCTGGTGTCTGAAACACAGGCCAGATGGGCCCTCGTCGACCAAT
TCCCACTCCTTTCAAGACCTAGCTAGCGAATTCAAAAAAGCACCGACTCGGTGCCACTTTTTCAAGTTGA
TAACGGACTAGCCTTATTTTAACTTGCTATTTCTAGCTCTAAAACAGCGTCGGCGAAGCCCTGCCGGTGT
TTCGTCCTTTCCACAAGATATATAAAGCCAAGAAATCGAAATACTTTCAAGTTACGGTAAGCATATGATA
GTCCATTTTAAAACATAATTTTAAAACTGCAAACTACCCAAGAAATTATTACTTTCTACGTCACGTATTT
TGTACTAATATCTTTGTGTTTACAGTCAAATTAATTCTAATTATCTCTCTAACAGCCTTGTATCGTATAT
GCAAATATGAAGGAATCATGGGAAATAGGCCCTCTCGACATTGATTATTGACTAGTTATTAATAGTAATC
AATTACGGGGTCATTAGTTCATAGCCCATATATGGAGTTCCGCGTTACATAACTTACGGTAAATGGCCCG
CCTGGCTGACCGCCCAACGACCCCCGCCCATTGACGTCAATAATGACGTATGTTCCCATAGTAACGCCAA
TAGGGACTTTCCATTGACGTCAATGGGTGGAGTATTTACGGTAAACTGCCCACTTGGCAGTACATCAAGT
GTATCATATGCCAAGTACGCCCCCTATTGACGTCAATGACGGTAAATGGCCCGCCTGGCATTATGCCCAG
TACATGACCTTATGGGACTTTCCTACTTGGCAGTACATCTACGTATTAGTCATCGCTATTACCATGGTCG
AGGTGAGCCCCACGTTCTGCTTCACTCTCCCCATCTCCCCCCCCTCCCCACCCCCAATTTTGTATTTATT
TATTTTTTAATTATTTTGTGCAGCGATGGGGGCGGGGGGGGGGGGGGNSGCGCGCCRGGSGGGGSGGGGS
GGGGSGRGGGGSGGGGSGGGGCGAGGCGGAGAGGTGCGGCGGCAGCCAATCAGAGCGGCGCGCTCCGAAA
GTTTCCTTTTATGGCGAGGCGGCGGCGGCGGCGGCCCTATAAAAAGCGAAGCGCGCGGCGGGCGGGAGTC
GCTGCGCGCTGCCTTCGCCCCGTGCCCCGCTCCGCCGCCGCCTCGCGCCGCCCGCCCCGGCTCTGACTGA
CCGCGTTACTCCCACAGGTGAGCGGGCGGGACGGCCCTTCTCCTCCGGGCTGTAATTAGCGCTTGGTTTA
ATGACGGCTTGTTTCTTTTCTGTGGCTGCGTGAAAGCCTTGAGGGGCTCCGGGAGGGCCCTTTGTGCGGG
GGGAGCGGCTCGGGGGGTGCGTGCGTGTGTGTGTGCGTGGGGAGCGCCGCGTGCGGCTCCGCGCTGCCCG
GCGGCTGTGAGCGCTGCGGGCGCGGCGCGGGGCTTTGTGCGCTCCGCAGTGTGCGCGAGGGGAGCGCGGC
CGGGGGCGGTGCCCCGCGGTGCGGGGGGGGCTGCGAGGGGAACAAAGGCTGCGTGCGGGGTGTGTGCGTG
GGGGGGTGAGCAGGGGGTGTGGGCGCGTCGGTCGGGCTGCAACCCCCCCTGCACCCCCCTCCCCGAGTTG
CTGAGCACGGCCCGGCTTCGGGTGCGGGGCTCCGTACGGGGCGTGGCGCGGGGCTCGCCGTGCCGGGCGG
GGGGTGGCGGCAGGTGGGGGTGCCGGGCGGGGCGGGGCCGCCTCGGGCCGGGGAGGGCTCGGGGGAGGGG
CGCGGCGGCCCCCGGAGCGCCGGCGGCTGTCGAGGCGCGGCGAGCCGCAGCCATTGCCTTTTATGGTAAT
CGTGCGAGAGGGCGCAGGGACTTCCTTTGTCCCAAATCTGTGCGGAGCCGAAATCTGGGAGGCGCCGCCG
CACCCCCTCTAGCGGGCGCGGGGCGAAGCGGTGCGGCGCCGGCAGGAAGGAAATGGGCGGGGAGGGCCTT
CGTGCGTCGCCGCGCCGCCGTCCCCTTCTCCCTCTCCAGCCTCGGGGCTGTCCGCGGGGGGACGGCTGCC
TTCGGGGGGGACGGGGCAGGGCGGGGTTCGGCTTCTGGCGTGTGACCGGCGGCTCTAGCTAGAGCCTCTG
CTAACCATGTTCATGCCTTCTTCTTTTTCCTACAGCTCCTGGGCAACGTGCTGGTTATTGTGCTGTCTCA
TCATTTTGGCAAAGAATTCAGATCTTACGTAGCTAGCGGATCCCAATTGCTCGAGCGGGATCAATTCCGC
CCCCCCCCTAACGTTACTGGCCGAAGCCGCTTGGAATAAGGCCGGTGTGCGTTTGTCTATATGTTATTTT
CCACCATATTGCCGTCTTTTGGCAATGTGAGGGCCCGGAAACCTGGCCCTGTCTTCTTGACGAGCATTCC
TAGGGGTCTTTCCCCTCTCGCCAAAGGAATGCAAGGTCTGTTGAATGTCGTGAAGGAAGCAGTTCCTCTG
GAAGCTTCTTGAAGACAAACAACGTCTGTAGCGACCCTTTGCAGGCAGCGGAACCCCCCACCTGGCGACA
GGTGCCTCTGCGGCCAAAAGCCACGTGTATAAGATACACCTGCAAAGGCGGCACAACCCCAGTGCCACGT
TGTGAGTTGGATAGTTGTGGAAAGAGTCAAATGGCTCTCCTCAAGCGTATTCAACAAGGGGCTGAAGGAT
GCCCAGAAGGTACCCCATTGTATGGGATCTGATCTGGGGCCTCGGTGCACATGCTTTACATGTGTTTAGT
CGAGGTTAAAAAAACGTCTAGGCCCCCCGAACCACGGGGACGTGGTTTTCCTTTGAAAAACACGATAATA
CCATGGTGAGCAAGGGCGAGGAGCTGTTCACCGGGGTGGTGCCCATCCTGGTCGAGCTGGACGGCGACGT
AAACGGCCACAAGTTCAGCGTGTCCGGCGAGGGCGAGGGCGATGCCACCTACGGCAAGCTGACCCTGAAG
TTCATCTGCACCACCGGCAAGCTGCCCGTGCCCTGGCCCACCCTCGTGACCACCCTGACCTGGGGCGTGC
AGTGCTTCAGCCGCTACCCCGACCACATGAAGCAGCACGACTTCTTCAAGTCCGCCATGCCCGAAGGCTA
CGTCCAGGAGCGCACCATCTTCTTCAAGGACGACGGCAACTACAAGACCCGCGCCGAGGTGAAGTTCGAG
GGCGACACCCTGGTGAACCGCATCGAGCTGAAGGGCATCGACTTCAAGGAGGACGGCAACATCCTGGGGC
ACAAGCTGGAGTACAACTACATCAGCCACAACGTCTATATCACCGCCGACAAGCAGAAGAACGGCATCAA
GGCCAACTTCAAGATCCGCCACAACATCGAGGACGGCAGCGTGCAGCTCGCCGACCACTACCAGCAGAAC
ACCCCCATCGGCGACGGCCCCGTGCTGCTGCCCGACAACCACTACCTGAGCACCCAGTCCGCCCTGAGCA
AAGACCCCAACGAGAAGCGCGATCACATGGTCCTGCTGGAGTTCGTGACCGCCGCCGGGATCACTCTCGG
CATGGACGAGCTGTACAAGTAAAGCGGCCGCGACTCTAGAGTCGAGTCTAGATATCAGATCTTTTTCCCT
CTGCCAAAAATTATGGGGACATCATGAAGCCCCTTGAGCATCTGACTTCTGGCTAATAAAGGAAATTTAT
TTTCATTGCAATAGTGTGTTGGAATTTTTTGTGTCTCTCACTCGGAAGGACATATGGGAGGGCAAATCAT
TTAAAACATCAGAATGAGTATTTGGTTTAGAGTTTGGCAACATATGCCCATATGCTGGCTGCCATGAACA
AAGGTTGGCTATAAAGAGGTCATCAGTATATGAAACAGCCCCCTGCTGTCCATTCCTTATTCCATAGAAA
AGCCTTGACTTGAGGTTAGATTTTTTTTATATTTTGTTTTGTGTTATTTTTTTCTTTAACATCCCTAAAA
TTTTCCTTACATGTTTTACTAGCCAGATTTTTCCTCCTCTCCTGACTACTCCCAGTCATAGCTGTCCCTC
TTCTCTTATGGAGATCCCTCGACCTGCAGCCCAAGCTTCTGCGAAGATACGGCCACGGGTGCTCTTGATC
CTGTGGCTGATTTTGGACTGTGCTGCTCGCAGCTGCTGATGAATCACATACTTCCTCCATTTTCTTCCAC
TGATTGACTGTTATAATTTCCCTAATTTCCAGGTCAAGGTGCTGTGCATTGTGGTAATAGATGTGACATG
ACGTCACTTCCAAAGGACCAATGAACATGTCTGACCAATTTCATATAATGTGAAAACGATTTTCATAGGC
AGAATAAATAACATTTAAATTAAACTGGGCATCAGCGCAATTCAATTGGTTTGGTAATAGCAAGGGAAAA
TAGAATGAAGTGATCTCCAAAAAATAAGTACTTTTTGACTGTAAATAAAATTGTAAGGAGTAAAAAGTAC
TTTTTTTTCTAAAAAAATGTAATTAAGTAAAAGTAAAAGTATTGATTTTTAATTGTACTCAAGTAAAGTA
AAAATCCCCAAAAATAATACTTAAGTACAGTAATCAAGTAAAATTACTCAAGTACTTTACACCTCTGGTT
CTTGACCCCCTACCTTCAGCAAGCCCAGCAGATCCACTAGTTCTAGAGCGGCCGCCACCGCGGTGGAGCT
CCAGCTTTTGTTCCCTTTAGTGAGGGTTAATTGCGCGCTTGGCGTAATCATGGTCATAGCTGTTTCCTGT
GTGAAATTGTTATCCGCTCACAATTCCACACAACATACGAGCCGGAAGCATAAAGTGTAAAGCCTGGGGT
GCCTAATGAGTGAGCTAACTCACATTAATTGCGTTGCGCTCACTGCCCGCTTTCCAGTCGGGAAACCTGT
CGTGCCAGCTGCATTAATGAATCGGCCAACGCGCGGGGAGAGGCGGTTTGCGTATTGGGCGCTCTTCCGC
TTCCTCGCTCACTGACTCGCTGCGCTCGGTCGTTCGGCTGCGGCGAGCGGTATCAGCTCACTCAAAGGCG
GTAATACGGTTATCCACAGAATCAGGGGATAACGCAGGAAAGAACATGTGAGCAAAAGGCCAGCAAAAGG
CCAGGAACCGTAAAAAGGCCGCGTTGCTGGCGTTTTTCCATAGGCTCCGCCCCCCTGACGAGCATCACAA
AAATCGACGCTCAAGTCAGAGGTGGCGAAACCCGACAGGACTATAAAGATACCAGGCGTTTCCCCCTGGA
AGCTCCCTCGTGCGCTCTCCTGTTCCGACCCTGCCGCTTACCGGATACCTGTCCGCCTTTCTCCCTTCGG
GAAGCGTGGCGCTTTCTCATAGCTCACGCTGTAGGTATCTCAGTTCGGTGTAGGTCGTTCGCTCCAAGCT
GGGCTGTGTGCACGAACCCCCCGTTCAGCCCGACCGCTGCGCCTTATCCGGTAACTATCGTCTTGAGTCC
AACCCGGTAAGACACGACTTATCGCCACTGGCAGCAGCCACTGGTAACAGGATTAGCAGAGCGAGGTATG
TAGGCGGTGCTACAGAGTTCTTGAAGTGGTGGCCTAACTACGGCTACACTAGAAGAACAGTATTTGGTAT
CTGCGCTCTGCTGAAGCCAGTTACCTTCGGAAAAAGAGTTGGTAGCTCTTGATCCGGCAAACAAACCACC
GCTGGTAGCGGTGGTTTTTTTGTTTGCAAGCAGCAGATTACGCGCAGAAAAAAAGGATCTCAAGAAGATC
CTTTGATCTTTTCTACGGGGTCTGACGCTCAGTGGAACGAAAACTCACGTTAAGGGATTTTGGTCATGAG
ATTATCAAAAAGGATCTTCACCTAGATCCTTTTAAATTAAAAATGAAGTTTTAAATCAATCTAAAGTATA
TATGAGTAAACTTGGTCTGACAGTTACCAATGCTTAATCAGTGAGGCACCTATCTCAGCGATCTGTCTAT
TTCGTTCATCCATAGTTGCCTGACTCCCCGTCGTGTAGATAACTACGATACGGGAGGGCTTACCATCTGG
CCCCAGTGCTGCAATGATACCGCGAGACCCACGCTCACCGGCTCCAGATTTATCAGCAATAAACCAGCCA
GCCGGAAGGGCCGAGCGCAGAAGTGGTCCTGCAACTTTATCCGCCTCCATCCAGTCTATTAATTGTTGCC
GGGAAGCTAGAGTAAGTAGTTCGCCAGTTAATAGTTTGCGCAACGTTGTTGCCATTGCTACAGGCATCGT
GGTGTCACGCTCGTCGTTTGGTATGGCTTCATTCAGCTCCGGTTCCCAACGATCAAGGCGAGTTACATGA
TCCCCCATGTTGTGCAAAAAAGCGGTTAGCTCCTTCGGTCCTCCGATCGTTGTCAGAAGTAAGTTGGCCG
CAGTGTTATCACTCATGGTTATGGCAGCACTGCATAATTCTCTTACTGTCATGCCATCCGTAAGATGCTT
TTCTGTGACTGGTGAGTACTCAACCAAGTCATTCTGAGAATAGTGTATGCGGCGACCGAGTTGCTCTTGC
CCGGCGTCAATACGGGATAATACCGCGCCACATAGCAGAACTTTAAAAGTGCTCATCATTGGAAAACGTT
CTTCGGGGCGAAAACTCTCAAGGATCTTACCGCTGTTGAGATCCAGTTCGATGTAACCCACTCGTGCACC
CAACTGATCTTCAGCATCTTTTACTTTCACCAGCGTTTCTGGGTGAGCAAAAACAGGAAGGCAAAATGCC
GCAAAAAAGGGAATAAGGGCGACACGGAAATGTTGAATACTCATACTCTTCCTTTTTCAATATTATTGAA
GCATTTATCAGGGTTATTGTCTCATGAGCGGATACATATTTGAATGTATTTAGAAAAATAAACAAATAGG
GGTTCCGCGCACATTTCCCCGAAAAGTG
